Addgene plasmid #105207: pLN520 (SSX1p-[mK-Ex1]-[miR1-Mv1 intron]-[mK-Ex2]-BS(Pe))
Purpose: Module 1 - SSX1 promoter drives self-inhibiting mKate2 expression (Version 1 intron - see PMID: 29056342 for detailed information)
Depositing lab: Timothy Lu. Depositing organization: Massachusetts Institute of Technology. Publication: Synthetic RNA-Based Immunomodulatory Gene Circuits for Cancer Immunotherapy. Nissim L, Wu MR, Pery E, Binder-Nissim A, Suzuki HI, Stupp D, Wehrspaun C, Tabach Y, Sharp PA, Lu TK. Cell. 2017 Nov 16;171(5):1138-1150.e15. doi: 10.1016/j.cell.2017.09.049. Epub 2017 Oct 19. PubMed 29056342.
Backbone
  Vector backbone: pGL3
  Vector type: Mammalian Expression, Synthetic Biology
Growth in bacteria
  Bacterial resistance: Ampicillin, 100 μg/mL
  Growth temperature: 37°C
  Growth strain: DH5alpha
  Copy number: Unknown
Gene/Insert
  Gene/Insert name: SSX1p-[mK-Ex1]-[miR1-Mv1 intron]-[mK-Ex2]-BS(Pe)
  Species: Synthetic
Terms and licenses: Academic/Nonprofit Terms; Industry Terms: Not Available to Industry
How to cite: pLN520 (SSX1p-[mK-Ex1]-[miR1-Mv1 intron]-[mK-Ex2]-BS(Pe)) was a gift from Timothy Lu (Addgene plasmid # 105207 ; http://n2t.net/addgene:105207 ; RRID:Addgene_105207)
