[The description below was written by a language model from this plasmid's Addgene catalogue record and pLannotate feature annotations shown in this document.]
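Description:
pLN520 is a mammalian expression and synthetic-biology plasmid built on a pGL3 backbone, serving as "Module 1" of an RNA-based gene circuit designed for cancer immunotherapy applications. It is propagated in E. coli through a high-copy ColE1/pUC-type origin and selected with ampicillin via a complete AmpR (β-lactamase) gene and its promoter. An f1 origin is also present. The sequenced record is 5,216 nt.

The synthetic insert places the red fluorescent protein mKate2 under control of the SSX1 promoter. The short annotations to human proteins (SPANXA2-OT1, BCAS4) upstream of the reporter are probably incidental matches within this promoter region rather than real coding features. The mKate2 coding sequence is split into two exons, detected in the feature table as an mBeRFP-like fragment and an mKate fragment, both from the same Entacmaea quadricolor protein family. Between them lies an intron (version 1, "Mv1") carrying a synthetic microRNA, miR1, embedded in 5' and 3' miR-30a flanking sequences that direct its processing. Downstream of exon 2, the construct name indicates "BS(Pe)", which likely denotes perfect-match binding sites for that microRNA, followed by an HSV TK polyadenylation signal. Splicing therefore yields both an mKate2 mRNA and the miRNA that targets that same transcript, so the module inhibits its own output, as the stated purpose describes. The record does not describe how this repression is relieved.

Small fragments annotated as lacZα, KanR, ble, TcR and bGH poly(A) appear to be cloning remnants or spurious hits rather than functional elements, and no mammalian selection marker is evident. The plasmid is used as a fluorescent-reporter version of a promoter-responsive circuit module.
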