Features (pLannotate 1.2.2; 16 found; start..end, strand, type, name):
    111..178     -  CDS            lacZα (fragment): LacZα fragment of β-galactosidase; lacZ fragment
    253..321     +  CDS            SPANXA2-OT1 (fragment): SPOT1_HUMAN - Also known as CXorf18. Protein uncertain: Swiss-Prot protein existence level 5. From Homo sapiens (Human).
    391..516     +  CDS            BCAS4 (fragment): BCAS4_HUMAN - Experimental evidence at protein level: Swiss-Prot protein existence level 1. From Homo sapiens (Human).
   1087..1356    +  CDS            mBeRFP (fragment): mBeRFP is a basic (constitutively fluorescent) long stokes shift fluorescent protein published in 2013, derived from Entacmaea quadricolor. It is reported to be a somewhat slowly-maturing monomer with moderate acid sensitivity.
   1392..1485    +  ncRNA          5' miR-30a: sequence upstream of the 71-nt precursor of the human miR-30a microRNA (Zeng et al., 2002) miRNA
   1590..1702    +  ncRNA          3' miR-30a: sequence downstream of the 71-nt precursor of the human miR-30a microRNA (Zeng et al., 2002) miRNA
   1698..2180    +  CDS            mKate (fragment): mKate is a basic (constitutively fluorescent) red fluorescent protein published in 2007, derived from Entacmaea quadricolor. It has high acid sensitivity.
   2194..2227    -  CDS            KanR (fragment): aminoglycoside phosphotransferase; aph(3')-Ia; confers resistance to kanamycin
   2366..2518    +  CDS            ble (fragment): BLE_KLEPN - Experimental evidence at protein level: Swiss-Prot protein existence level 1. Binding protein with a strong affinity to the bleomycin family of antibiotics. Binds to CL990; an antimitotic-antibiotic compound. From Klebsiella pneumoniae.
   2577..2624    +  polyA_signal   HSV TK poly(A) signal: herpes simplex virus thymidine kinase polyadenylation signal (Cole and Stacy, 1985)
   2715..2731    -  polyA_signal   bGH poly(A) signal (fragment): bovine growth hormone polyadenylation signal
   2805..2936    +  CDS            TcR (fragment): tetracycline efflux protein; tet; confers resistance to tetracycline
   3116..3704    -  rep_origin     ori: high-copy-number ColE1/pMB1/pBR322/pUC origin of replication
   3875..4735    -  CDS            AmpR: β-lactamase; bla; confers resistance to ampicillin, carbenicillin, and related antibiotics
   4736..4840    -  promoter       AmpR promoter: bla
   4867..79      +  rep_origin     f1 ori (across the origin) (sequence partly withheld): f1 bacteriophage origin of replication; arrow indicates direction of (+) strand synthesis
>Addgene plasmid #105207 | pLN520 (SSX1p-[mK-Ex1]-[miR1-Mv1 intron]-[mK-Ex2]-BS(Pe)) | addgene full sequence | sequence record 201286 | Addgene NGS Result
TTTGATTTATAAGGGATTTTGCCGATTTCGGCCTATTGGTTAAAAAATGAGCTGATTTAACAAAAATTTA
ACGCGAATTTTAACAAAATATTAACGCTTACAATTTGCCATTCGCCATTCAGGCTGCGCAACTGTTGGGA
AGGGCGATCGGTGCGGGCCTCTTCGCTATTACGCCAGCCCAAGCTACCATGATAAGTAAGTAATATTAAG
GTACGGGAGGTACTTGGAGGTACCCGGCCGCCCTGCAGGGTAGCCAGATCATGGCTCACTGCAACCTCGT
ACTCCTGGGCTCAAGCTATCCTCCTACCTCAGCCTCCTGAGTAACGGACTACAGGCACACCACCCCACCT
CGCTAATTTTATTTATTTTTTTTGTAGAGAAAAGAGACAGGGTATTGCTCTGTTGCCCAGGGTGGGGTGC
AGTGGCATGATCATGGCTCACTGCAACCTCTGCCTCCCAGGTTCAAGTGATCCTCCAGCTGTGGCCTCCC
TAAGTGCTGGGATTACAACCGTGAGCCGCCGCACCGGCCCAAATTTCTTACGTCACTACAGAGTTCCTAG
GAAAAAATCCCATACCTGAAAAAGATAGAAACTGACAGGAAGGATTTGAGATGATGACCTGCTTCATATA
CACTCCTTATTAAAACTGGATAACAATGCACCACCGAGGAGGTGGGGAGGGATAGGAAAAATGAAAAGAG
AAAATCAGCGCATGCGTACTCTGATTTGGGAAGACTCCAAAGAGAAAATCAGAGCATGCGTACTCTGAAC
TTGGAGTAGCCAATCCCAGGGGATGCTTTAGGCGGGAAAGTCAGAGTTTCTGCCTCCATTTTGAGAAGGT
TCTGTCCCTAGAGCCTAGACTGATAGACCCCACATCAGCTTGGCTTGTCCCGCCTACTGTTCTGACTTCT
GATTGGCCAGATGGAGTTCACTAACTGCCCTGATTGGTCCATCATCCTGGAGCAATGACATTGCAGAATA
TTTTCTCCTCCTCCAGCCACACTTTGTCACCAACTGCTGCCAACTCGCCACCACTGCTGCCGACCTCGCA
ACCACTGCTTTGTCTCTGGCGCGCCAGCTCGCCACCATGGTGTCTAAGGGCGAAGAGCTGATTAAGGAGA
ACATGCACATGAAGCTGTACATGGAGGGCACCGTGAACAACCACCACTTCAAGTGCACATCCGAGGGCGA
AGGCAAGCCCTACGAGGGCACCCAGACCATGAGAATCAAGGTGGTCGAGGGCGGCCCTCTCCCCTTCGCC
TTCGACATCCTGGCTACCAGCTTCATGTACGGCAGCAAAACCTTCATCAACCACACCCAGGGCATCCCCG
ACTTCTTTAAGCAGTCCTTCCCTGAGGTAAGTGTGCTCGCTTCGGCAGCACATATACTATGTTGAATGAG
GCTTCAGTACTTTACAGAATCGTTGCCTGCACATCTTGGAAACACTTGCTGGGATTACTTCTTCAGGTTA
ACCCAACAGAAGGCTCGAGTGCTGTTGACAGTGAGCGCCGCTTGAAGTCTTTAATTAAATAGTGAAGCCA
CAGATGTATTTAATTAAAGACTTCAAGCGGTGCCTACTGCCTCGGAGAATTCAAGGGGCTACTTTAGGAG
CAATTATCTTGTTTACTAAAACTGAATACCTTGCTATCTCTTTGATACATTTTTACAAAGCTGAATTAAA
ATGGTATAAATTAAATCACTTTTTTCAATTGTACTAACTTCGAGTCTTCTTTTTTTTTTTCACAGGGCTT
CACATGGGAGAGAGTCACCACATACGAAGACGGGGGCGTGCTGACCGCTACCCAGGACACCAGCCTCCAG
GACGGCTGCCTCATCTACAACGTCAAGATCAGAGGGGTGAACTTCCCATCCAACGGCCCTGTGATGCAGA
AGAAAACACTCGGCTGGGAGGCCTCCACCGAGATGCTGTACCCCGCTGACGGCGGCCTGGAAGGCAGAAG
CGACATGGCCCTGAAGCTCGTGGGCGGGGGCCACCTGATCTGCAACTTGAAGACCACATACAGATCCAAG
AAACCCGCTAAGAACCTCAAGATGCCCGGCGTCTACTATGTGGACAGAAGACTGGAAAGAATCAAGGAGG
CCGACAAAGAGACCTACGTCGAGCAGCACGAGGTGGCTGTGGCCAGATACTGCGACCTCCCTAGCAAACT
GGGGCACAAACTTAATTGATAAACATAGGATGGCAAGATCCTGGTATCGGTCTGCGAGCACCGCTTGAAG
TCTTTAATTAAATACGCACCGCTTGAAGTCTTTAATTAAATACGCACCGCTTGAAGTCTTTAATTAAATA
CCTCGAGCCTCTGGCCACATCGGTTCCTGCGGTAAGCGGGACTCTGGGGTTCGAAATGACCGACCAAGCG
ACGCCCAACCTGCCATCACGAGATTTCGATTCCACCGCCGCCTTCTATGAAAGGTTGGGCTTCGGAATCG
TTTTCCGGGACGCCGGCTGGATGATCCTCCAGCGCGGGGATCTCATGCTGGAGTTCTTCGCCCACCCTAG
GGGGAGGCTAACTGAAACACGGAAGGAGACAATACCGGAAGGAACCCGCGCTATGACGGCAATAAAAAGA
CAGAATAAAACGCACGGTGTTGGGTCGTTTGTTCATAAACGCGGGGTTCGGTCCCAGGGCTGGCACTCTG
TCGATACCCCACCGAGACGCCATTGGGGCCAATACGCCCGCGTTTCTTCCTTTTCCCCACCCCACCCCCC
AAGTTCGGGTGAAGGCCCAGGGCTCGCAGCCAACGTCGGGGCGGCAGGCCCTGCCATAGCCTCAGCTCGA
GTATGTCGACCGATGCCCTTGAGAGCCTTCAACCCAGTCAGCTCCTTCCGGTGGGCGCGGGGCATGACTA
TCGTCGCCGCACTTATGACTGTCTTCTTTATCATGCAACTCGTAGGACAGGTGCCGGCAGCGCTCTTCCG
CTTCCTCGCTCACTGACTCGCTGCGCTCGGTCGTTCGGCTGCGGCGAGCGGTATCAGCTCACTCAAAGGC
GGTAATACGGTTATCCACAGAATCAGGGGATAACGCAGGAAAGAACATGTGAGCAAAAGGCCAGCAAAAG
GCCAGGAACCGTAAAAAGGCCGCGTTGCTGGCGTTTTTCCATAGGCTCCGCCCCCCTGACGAGCATCACA
AAAATCGACGCTCAAGTCAGAGGTGGCGAAACCCGACAGGACTATAAAGATACCAGGCGTTTCCCCCTGG
AAGCTCCCTCGTGCGCTCTCCTGTTCCGACCCTGCCGCTTACCGGATACCTGTCCGCCTTTCTCCCTTCG
GGAAGCGTGGCGCTTTCTCATAGCTCACGCTGTAGGTATCTCAGTTCGGTGTAGGTCGTTCGCTCCAAGC
TGGGCTGTGTGCACGAACCCCCCGTTCAGCCCGACCGCTGCGCCTTATCCGGTAACTATCGTCTTGAGTC
CAACCCGGTAAGACACGACTTATCGCCACTGGCAGCAGCCACTGGTAACAGGATTAGCAGAGCGAGGTAT
GTAGGCGGTGCTACAGAGTTCTTGAAGTGGTGGCCTAACTACGGCTACACTAGAAGAACAGTATTTGGTA
TCTGCGCTCTGCTGAAGCCAGTTACCTTCGGAAAAAGAGTTGGTAGCTCTTGATCCGGCAAACAAACCAC
CGCTGGTAGCGGTGGTTTTTTTGTTTGCAAGCAGCAGATTACGCGCAGAAAAAAAGGATCTCAAGAAGAT
CCTTTGATCTTTTCTACGGGGTCTGACGCTCAGTGGAACGAAAACTCACGTTAAGGGATTTTGGTCATGA
GATTATCAAAAAGGATCTTCACCTAGATCCTTTTAAATTAAAAATGAAGTTTTAAATCAATCTAAAGTAT
ATATGAGTAAACTTGGTCTGACAGTTACCAATGCTTAATCAGTGAGGCACCTATCTCAGCGATCTGTCTA
TTTCGTTCATCCATAGTTGCCTGACTCCCCGTCGTGTAGATAACTACGATACGGGAGGGCTTACCATCTG
GCCCCAGTGCTGCAATGATACCGCGAGACCCACGCTCACCGGCTCCAGATTTATCAGCAATAAACCAGCC
AGCCGGAAGGGCCGAGCGCAGAAGTGGTCCTGCAACTTTATCCGCCTCCATCCAGTCTATTAATTGTTGC
CGGGAAGCTAGAGTAAGTAGTTCGCCAGTTAATAGTTTGCGCAACGTTGTTGCCATTGCTACAGGCATCG
TGGTGTCACGCTCGTCGTTTGGTATGGCTTCATTCAGCTCCGGTTCCCAACGATCAAGGCGAGTTACATG
ATCCCCCATGTTGTGCAAAAAAGCGGTTAGCTCCTTCGGTCCTCCGATCGTTGTCAGAAGTAAGTTGGCC
GCAGTGTTATCACTCATGGTTATGGCAGCACTGCATAATTCTCTTACTGTCATGCCATCCGTAAGATGCT
TTTCTGTGACTGGTGAGTACTCAACCAAGTCATTCTGAGAATAGTGTATGCGGCGACCGAGTTGCTCTTG
CCCGGCGTCAATACGGGATAATACCGCGCCACATAGCAGAACTTTAAAAGTGCTCATCATTGGAAAACGT
TCTTCGGGGCGAAAACTCTCAAGGATCTTACCGCTGTTGAGATCCAGTTCGATGTAACCCACTCGTGCAC
CCAACTGATCTTCAGCATCTTTTACTTTCACCAGCGTTTCTGGGTGAGCAAAAACAGGAAGGCAAAATGC
CGCAAAAAAGGGAATAAGGGCGACACGGAAATGTTGAATACTCATACTCTTCCTTTTTCAATATTATTGA
AGCATTTATCAGGGTTATTGTCTCATGAGCGGATACATATTTGAATGTATTTAGAAAAATAAACAAATAG
GGGTTCCGCGCACATTTCCCCGAAAAGTGCCACCTG
[124 nt withheld, positions 4867-4990]
C
[91 nt withheld, positions 4992-5082]
A
[49 nt withheld, positions 5084-5132]
CCTTTGACGTTGGAGTCCACGTTCTTT
[37 nt withheld, positions 5160-5196]
ACCCTATCTCGGTCTATTCT
